Addgene plasmid #100520: pLC242-GFP-SAMTOR
Purpose: Expresses GFP tagged SAMTOR in mammalian cells to make lentivirus
Depositing lab: David Sabatini. Depositing organization: Whitehead Institute for Biomedical Research. Publication: SAMTOR is an S-adenosylmethionine sensor for the mTORC1 pathway. Gu X, Orozco JM, Saxton RA, Condon KJ, Liu GY, Krawczyk PA, Scaria SM, Harper JW, Gygi SP, Sabatini DM. Science. 2017 Nov 10;358(6364):813-818. doi: 10.1126/science.aao3265. PubMed 29123071.
Backbone
  Vector backbone: pIC242
  Vector type: Mammalian Expression, Retroviral
  Selectable markers: Blasticidin
Growth in bacteria
  Bacterial resistance: Ampicillin, 100 μg/mL
  Growth temperature: 37°C
  Growth strain: NEB Stable
  Copy number: Unknown
Gene/Insert
  Gene/Insert name: SAMTOR (alt name: C7orf60)
  Species: H. sapiens (human)
  GenBank ID: NM_152556.2
  Entrez Gene: BMT2 (a.k.a. C7orf60)
  Tag / fusion protein: GFP (N terminal on insert)
  Cloning method: Restriction Enzyme; 5′ cloning site XhoI (not destroyed); 3′ cloning site EcoRI (not destroyed)
  Sequencing primers: 5′ GGCATGGACGAGCTGTACAAG; 3′ GCATTCATTTTATGTTTCAGG
Terms and licenses: Academic/Nonprofit Terms; Industry Terms: Not Available to Industry
How to cite: pLC242-GFP-SAMTOR was a gift from David Sabatini (Addgene plasmid # 100520 ; http://n2t.net/addgene:100520 ; RRID:Addgene_100520)
