[The description below was written by a language model from this plasmid's Addgene catalogue record and pLannotate feature annotations shown in this document.]
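Description:
pLC242-GFP-SAMTOR is a 7,071-nt mammalian expression plasmid built on the pIC242 backbone and designed for virus-mediated delivery of GFP-tagged human SAMTOR (BMT2, formerly C7orf60). The stated purpose mentions making lentivirus, but the vector type is listed as retroviral. The annotated features agree with the latter: the cassette is flanked by Moloney murine leukemia virus long terminal repeats and carries an MESV-derived Ψ packaging signal plus a truncated gag segment lacking its start codon, which is the typical arrangement of a gammaretroviral transfer vector rather than an HIV-based one. In bacteria the plasmid replicates from a high-copy ColE1/pUC-type origin and is selected with ampicillin through the bla gene and its own promoter.

The payload is an EGFP coding sequence followed by a short linker region in which the annotation detects a TEV-site-containing tag fragment and an S-tag. This is followed by the SAMTOR open reading frame, cloned between XhoI and EcoRI sites, so that GFP sits at the N terminus of the fusion. No separate internal promoter is annotated upstream of EGFP, so expression is presumably driven by the 5′ LTR, although the record does not say so. Downstream, an SV40 enhancer/early promoter drives blasticidin S deaminase, which allows blasticidin selection of transduced cells.

When supplied with packaging functions in trans, the region between the LTRs is packaged into viral particles and integrates into target cells to give stable expression. The construct comes from work identifying SAMTOR as an S-adenosylmethionine sensor for the mTORC1 pathway. The fluorescent and affinity tags would suit localization or pull-down studies of the protein.
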