Features (pLannotate 1.2.2; 18 found; start..end, strand, type, name):
      1..470     +  LTR            LTR: long terminal repeat from Moloney murine leukemia virus
    594..868     +  misc_feature   MESV Ψ (fragment): packaging signal of murine embryonic stem cell virus
    935..1351    +  CDS            gag (truncated): truncated Moloney murine leukemia virus (MMLV) gag gene lacking the start codon
   1392..2108    +  CDS            EGFP: EGFP is a basic (constitutively fluorescent) green fluorescent protein published in 1996, derived from Aequorea victoria. It is reported to be a rapidly-maturing weak dimer with moderate acid sensitivity.
   2135..2153    +  misc_feature   MCS (fragment): pBluescript multiple cloning site
   2154..2173    +  CDS            capTEV™ (fragment): composite tag for in vivo biotinylation, TEV protease cleavage, and 6xHis tagging
   2187..2231    +  CDS            S-Tag: affinity and epitope tag derived from pancreatic ribonuclease A
   2256..3470    +  CDS            BMT2: SAMTR_HUMAN - Also known as C7orf60 From Homo sapiens (Human).
   3474..3510    +  misc_feature   MCS (fragment): multiple cloning site
   3527..3611    +  CDS            large T antigen (fragment): large T antigen from SV40 (simian virus 40)
   3654..3983    +  promoter       SV40 promoter: SV40 enhancer and early promoter
   3991..4389    +  CDS            BSD: blasticidin S deaminase; Aspergillus terreus BSD; confers resistance to blasticidin
   4436..4557    +  LTR            3' LTR (ΔU3) (fragment): self-inactivating 3' long terminal repeat (LTR) from Moloney murine leukemia virus
   4558..5027    +  LTR            LTR: long terminal repeat from Moloney murine leukemia virus
   5093..5145    -  CDS            lacI (fragment): lac repressor; lacI; The lac repressor binds to the lac operator to inhibit transcription in E. coli. This inhibition can be relieved by adding lactose or isopropyl-β-D-thiogalactopyranoside (IPTG).
   5328..5916    -  rep_origin     ori: high-copy-number ColE1/pMB1/pBR322/pUC origin of replication
   6076..6936    -  CDS            AmpR: β-lactamase; bla; confers resistance to ampicillin, carbenicillin, and related antibiotics
   6937..7041    -  promoter       AmpR promoter: bla
>Addgene plasmid #100520 | pLC242-GFP-SAMTOR | addgene full sequence | sequence record 197150 | Addgene NGS Result
CTGAATATGGGCCAAACAGGATATCTGTGGTAAGCAGTTCCTGCCCCGGCTCAGGGCCAAGAACAGATGG
AACAGCTGAATATGGGCCAAACAGGATATCTGTGGTAAGCAGTTCCTGCCCCGGCTCAGGGCCAAGAACA
GATGGTCCCCAGATGCGGTCCAGCCCTCAGCAGTTTCTAGAGAACCATCAGATGTTTCCAGGGTGCCCCA
AGGACCTGAAATGACCCTGTGCCTTATTTGAACTAACCAATCAGTTCGCTTCTCGCTTCTGTTCGCGCGC
TTCTGCTCCCCGAGCTCAATAAAAGAGCCCACAACCCCTCACTCGGGGCGCCAGTCCTCCGATTGACTGA
GTCGCCCGGGTACCCGTGTATCCAATAAACCCTCTTGCAGTTGCATCCGACTTGTGGTCTCGCTGTTCCT
TGGGAGGGTCTCCTCTGAGTGATTGACTACCCGTCAGCGGGGGTCTTTCATTTGGGGGCTCGTCCGGGAT
CGGGAGACCCCTGCCCAGGGACCACCGACCCACCACCGGGAGGCAAGCTGGCCAGCAACTTATCTGTGTC
TGTCCGATTGTCTAGTGTCTATGACTGATTTTATGCGCCTGCGTCGGTACTAGTTAGCTAACTAGCTCTG
TATCTGGCGGACCCGTGGTGGAACTGACGAGTTCTGAACACCCGGCCGCAACCCTGGGAGACGTCCCAGG
GACTTTGGGGGCCGTTTTTGTGGCCCGACCTGAGGAAGGGAGTCGATGTGGAATCCGACCCCGTCAGGAT
ATGTGGTTCTGGTAGGAGACGAGAACCTAAAACAGTTCCCGCCTCCGTCTGAATTTTTGCTTTCGGTTTG
GAACCGAAGCCGCGCGTCTTGTCTGCTGCAGCGCTGCAGCATCGTTCTGTGTTGTCTCTGTCTGACTGTG
TTTCTGTATTTGTCTGAAAATTAGGGCCAGACTGTTACCACTCCCTTAAGTTTGACCTTAGGTCACTGGA
AAGATGTCGAGCGGATCGCTCACAACCAGTCGGTAGATGTCAAGAAGAGACGTTGGGTTACCTTCTGCTC
TGCAGAATGGCCAACCTTTAACGTCGGATGGCCGCGAGACGGCACCTTTAACCGAGACCTCATCACCCAG
GTTAAGATCAAGGTCTTTTCACCTGGCCCGCATGGACACCCAGACCAGGTCCCCTACATCGTGACCTGGG
AAGCCTTGGCTTTTGACCCCCCTCCCTGGGTCAAGCCCTTTGTACACCCTAAGCCTCCGCCTCCTCTTCC
TCCATCCGCCCCGTCTCTCCCCCTTGAACCTCCTCGTTCGACCCCGCCTCGATCCTCCCTTTATCCAGCC
CTCACTCCTTCTCTAGGCGCCGGCCGGATCCCAGTGTGGTGGTACGCTACCGGTCGCCACCATGGTGAGC
AAGGGCGAGGAGCTGTTCACCGGGGTGGTGCCCATCCTGGTCGAGCTGGACGGCGACGTAAACGGCCACA
AGTTCAGCGTGTCCGGCGAGGGCGAGGGCGATGCCACCTACGGCAAGCTGACCCTGAAGTTCATCTGCAC
CACCGGCAAGCTGCCCGTGCCCTGGCCCACCCTCGTGACCACCCTGACCTACGGCGTGCAGTGCTTCAGC
CGCTACCCCGACCACATGAAGCAGCACGACTTCTTCAAGTCCGCCATGCCCGAAGGCTACGTCCAGGAGC
GCACCATCTTCTTCAAGGACGACGGCAACTACAAGACCCGCGCCGAGGTGAAGTTCGAGGGCGACACCCT
GGTGAACCGCATCGAGCTGAAGGGCATCGACTTCAAGGAGGACGGCAACATCCTGGGGCACAAGCTGGAG
TACAACTACAACAGCCACAACGTCTATATCATGGCCGACAAGCAGAAGAACGGCATCAAGGTGAACTTCA
AGATCCGCCACAACATCGAGGACGGCAGCGTGCAGCTCGCCGACCACTACCAGCAGAACACCCCCATCGG
CGACGGCCCCGTGCTGCTGCCCGACAACCACTACCTGAGCACCCAGTCCGCCCTGAGCAAAGACCCCAAC
GAGAAGCGCGATCACATGGTCCTGCTGGAGTTCGTGACCGCCGCCGGGATCACTCTCGGCATGGACGAGC
TGTACAAGTCCGGAGGGGATCGGTGGAGCTCCACCGGTGGCGGCCGCTCTAGAGAGAATCTTTATTTTCA
GGGCGCCGCCAAATTCAAAGAAACCGCTGCTGCTAAATTCGAACGCCAGCACATGGACAGCGGAGGTGGA
GGTACTAGTCTCGAGATGGAGCCAGGGGCCGGCGGCCGAAATACTGCTCGTGCGCAGAGGGCCGGGTCCC
CGAACACTCCGCCGCCCCGGGAGCAGGAGCGGAAACTGGAGCAGGAGAAGCTCTCCGGTGTGGTGAAGAG
CGTCCACCGGCGGCTCCGCAAGAAGTACCGAGAAGTGGGAGATTTTGATAAGATCTGGCGAGAACACTGT
GAGGATGAAGAAACTCTTTGTGAATATGCCGTTGCAATGAAAAATTTGGCAGATAATCATTGGGCAAAAA
CTTGTGAGGGCGAAGGTCGTATTGAATGGTGTTGTAGTGTATGCAGAGAATATTTCCAAAATGGTGGGAA
GAGAAAAGCACTTGAGAAAGATGAAAAAAGAGCTGTACTTGCCACTAAGACCACTCCAGCCTTAAATATG
CATGAGTCTTCTCAACTTGAAGGTCATTTAACCAACCTCAGCTTTACAAACCCTGAATTTATAACTGAGT
TGCTACAAGCCTCAGGAAAAATCAGATTACTTGATGTTGGCAGCTGCTTTAACCCATTTCTGAAGTTTGA
AGAATTTCTAACTGTTGGCATAGATATTGTACCTGCTGTAGAGAGTGTCTATAAATGTGATTTCCTGAAC
TTACAGCTTCAGCAACCACTCCAGCTTGCACAGGATGCTATAGATGCTTTTTTGAAGCAGCTGAAAAACC
CTATTGATTCTCTTCCTGGAGAGCTTTTCCATGTGGTTGTTTTCTCTCTCCTTCTTTCTTATTTTCCATC
TCCTTACCAGCGATGGATTTGCTGCAAGAAAGCCCATGAACTGTTAGTGTTAAATGGTTTATTACTAATC
ATCACACCTGATTCCTCCCATCAGAACCGTCATGCTATGATGATGAAAAGCTGGAAGATTGCTATAGAGT
CCCTGGGCTTTAAACGCTTCAAGTACTCAAAATTTTCACATATGCATCTGATGGCATTTAGGAAAATCTC
TCTAAAAACCACAAGTGACTTGGTTAGTAGGAACTACCCAGGAATGTTATATATTCCTCAAGATTTCAAC
AGTATAGAAGATGAGGAATATTCTAACCCTTCCTGCTATGTTCGATCAGATATAGAAGATGAACAACTAG
CATATGGTTTCACAGAACTCCCTGATGCGCCATATGACTCAGATTCTGGAGAAAGTCAAGCCAGCTCTAT
TCCTTTCTATGAGCTAGAAGACCCCATATTACTTTTAAGTTAAGAATTCTGCAGTCGACGGTACCGCGGG
CCCGGGATCCACCGGATCTAGATAACTGATCATAATCAGCCATACCACATTTGTAGAGGTTTTACTTGCT
TTAAAAAACCTCCCACACCTCCCCCTGAACCTGAAACATAAAATGAATGCAATTCGCCAGCACAGTGGTC
GACCCTGTGGAATGTGTGTCAGTTAGGGTGTGGAAAGTCCCCAGGCTCCCCAGCAGGCAGAAGTATGCAA
AGCATGCATCTCAATTAGTCAGCAACCAGGTGTGGAAAGTCCCCAGGCTCCCCAGCAGGCAGAAGTATGC
AAAGCATGCATCTCAATTAGTCAGCAACCATAGTCCCGCCCCTAACTCCGCCCATCCCGCCCCTAACTCC
GCCCAGTTCCGCCCATTCTCCGCCCCATGGCTGACTAATTTTTTTTATTTATGCAGAGGCCGAGGCCGCC
TCGGCCTCTGAGCTATTCCAGAAGTAGTGAGGAGGCTTTTTTGGAGGCCTAGGCTTTTGCAAAAAGCTTC
ATGGCCAAGCCTTTGTCTCAAGAAGAATCCACCCTCATTGAAAGAGCAACGGCTACAATCAACAGCATCC
CCATCTCTGAAGACTACAGCGTCGCCAGCGCAGCTCTCTCTAGCGACGGCCGCATCTTCACTGGTGTCAA
TGTATATCATTTTACTGGGGGACCTTGTGCAGAACTCGTGGTGCTGGGCACTGCTGCTGCTGCGGCAGCT
GGCAACCTGACTTGTATCGTCGCGATCGGAAATGAGAACAGGGGCATCTTGAGCCCCTGCGGACGGTGCC
GACAGGTGCTTCTCGATCTGCATCCTGGGATCAAAGCCATAGTGAAGGACAGTGATGGACAGCCGACGGC
AGTTGGGATTCGTGAATTGCTGCCCTCTGGTTATGTGTGGGAGGGCTAAGATCGATAAAATAAAAGATTT
TATTTAGTCTCCAGAAAAAGGGGGGAATGAAAGACCCCACCTGTAGGTTTGGCAAGCTAGCTTAAGTAAC
GCCATTTTGCAAGGCATGGAAAAATACATAACTGAGAATAGAGAAGTTCAGATCAAGGTCAGGAACAGAT
GGAACAGCTGAATATGGGCCAAACAGGATATCTGTGGTAAGCAGTTCCTGCCCCGGCTCAGGGCCAAGAA
CAGATGGAACAGCTGAATATGGGCCAAACAGGATATCTGTGGTAAGCAGTTCCTGCCCCGGCTCAGGGCC
AAGAACAGATGGTCCCCAGATGCGGTCCAGCCCTCAGCAGTTTCTAGAGAACCATCAGATGTTTCCAGGG
TGCCCCAAGGACCTGAAATGACCCTGTGCCTTATTTGAACTAACCAATCAGTTCGCTTCTCGCTTCTGTT
CGCGCGCTTCTGCTCCCCGAGCTCAATAAAAGAGCCCACAACCCCTCACTCGGGGCGCCAGTCCTCCGAT
TGACTGAGTCGCCCGGGTACCCGTGTATCCAATAAACCCTCTTGCAGTTGCATCCGACTTGTGGTCTCGC
TGTTCCTTGGGAGGGTCTCCTCTGAGTGATTGACTACCCGTCAGCGGGGGTCTTTCACATGCAGCATGTA
TCAAAATTAATTTGGTTTTTTTTCTTAAGTATTTACATTAAATGGCCATAGTTGCATTAATGAATCGGCC
AACGCGCGGGGAGAGGCGGTTTGCGTATTGGGCGCTCTTCCGCTTCCTCGCTCACTGACTCGCTGCGCTC
GGTCGTTCGGCTGCGGCGAGCGGTATCAGCTCACTCAAAGGCGGTAATACGGTTATCCACAGAATCAGGG
GATAACGCAGGAAAGAACATGTGAGCAAAAGGCCAGCAAAAGGCCAGGAACCGTAAAAAGGCCGCGTTGC
TGGCGTTTTTCCATAGGCTCCGCCCCCCTGACGAGCATCACAAAAATCGACGCTCAAGTCAGAGGTGGCG
AAACCCGACAGGACTATAAAGATACCAGGCGTTTCCCCCTGGAAGCTCCCTCGTGCGCTCTCCTGTTCCG
ACCCTGCCGCTTACCGGATACCTGTCCGCCTTTCTCCCTTCGGGAAGCGTGGCGCTTTCTCATAGCTCAC
GCTGTAGGTATCTCAGTTCGGTGTAGGTCGTTCGCTCCAAGCTGGGCTGTGTGCACGAACCCCCCGTTCA
GCCCGACCGCTGCGCCTTATCCGGTAACTATCGTCTTGAGTCCAACCCGGTAAGACACGACTTATCGCCA
CTGGCAGCAGCCACTGGTAACAGGATTAGCAGAGCGAGGTATGTAGGCGGTGCTACAGAGTTCTTGAAGT
GGTGGCCTAACTACGGCTACACTAGAAGAACAGTATTTGGTATCTGCGCTCTGCTGAAGCCAGTTACCTT
CGGAAAAAGAGTTGGTAGCTCTTGATCCGGCAAACAAACCACCGCTGGTAGCGGTGGTTTTTTTGTTTGC
AAGCAGCAGATTACGCGCAGAAAAAAAGGATCTCAAGAAGATCCTTTGATCTTTTCTACGGGGTCTGACG
CTCAGTGGAACGAAAACTCACGTTAAGGGATTTTGGTCATGAGATTATCAAAAAGGATCTTCACCTAGAT
CCTTTTGCGGCCGCAAATCAATCTAAAGTATATATGAGTAAACTTGGTCTGACAGTTACCAATGCTTAAT
CAGTGAGGCACCTATCTCAGCGATCTGTCTATTTCGTTCATCCATAGTTGCCTGACTCCCCGTCGTGTAG
ATAACTACGATACGGGAGGGCTTACCATCTGGCCCCAGTGCTGCAATGATACCGCGAGACCCACGCTCAC
CGGCTCCAGATTTATCAGCAATAAACCAGCCAGCCGGAAGGGCCGAGCGCAGAAGTGGTCCTGCAACTTT
ATCCGCCTCCATCCAGTCTATTAATTGTTGCCGGGAAGCTAGAGTAAGTAGTTCGCCAGTTAATAGTTTG
CGCAACGTTGTTGCCATTGCTACAGGCATCGTGGTGTCACGCTCGTCGTTTGGTATGGCTTCATTCAGCT
CCGGTTCCCAACGATCAAGGCGAGTTACATGATCCCCCATGTTGTGCAAAAAAGCGGTTAGCTCCTTCGG
TCCTCCGATCGTTGTCAGAAGTAAGTTGGCCGCAGTGTTATCACTCATGGTTATGGCAGCACTGCATAAT
TCTCTTACTGTCATGCCATCCGTAAGATGCTTTTCTGTGACTGGTGAGTACTCAACCAAGTCATTCTGAG
AATAGTGTATGCGGCGACCGAGTTGCTCTTGCCCGGCGTCAATACGGGATAATACCGCGCCACATAGCAG
AACTTTAAAAGTGCTCATCATTGGAAAACGTTCTTCGGGGCGAAAACTCTCAAGGATCTTACCGCTGTTG
AGATCCAGTTCGATGTAACCCACTCGTGCACCCAACTGATCTTCAGCATCTTTTACTTTCACCAGCGTTT
CTGGGTGAGCAAAAACAGGAAGGCAAAATGCCGCAAAAAAGGGAATAAGGGCGACACGGAAATGTTGAAT
ACTCATACTCTTCCTTTTTCAATATTATTGAAGCATTTATCAGGGTTATTGTCTCATGAGCGGATACATA
TTTGAATGTATTTAGAAAAATAAACAAATAGGGGTTCCGCGCACATTTCCCCGAAAAGTGCCACCTGCAG
C
